Addgene plasmid #91187: pJG370
Purpose: BeYDV replicon T-DNA for gene targeting in tobacco leaves, D10A single nickase no gRNA control (nAtCas9_D10A+gRNActrl+donor)
Depositing lab: Daniel Voytas. Depositing organization: University of Minnesota. Publication: A multi-purpose toolkit to enable advanced genome engineering in plants. Cermak T, Curtin SJ, Gil-Humanes J, Cegan R, Kono TJY, Konecna E, Belanto JJ, Starker CG, Mathre JW, Greenstein RL, Voytas DF. Plant Cell. 2017 May 18. pii: tpc.00922.2016. doi: 10.1105/tpc.16.00922. PubMed 28522548.
Backbone
  Vector backbone: pTRANS_201
  Vector type: Plant Expression, CRISPR
Growth in bacteria
  Bacterial resistance: Kanamycin, 50 μg/mL
  Growth temperature: 37°C
  Growth strain: DH5alpha
  Copy number: High Copy
Gene/Insert
  Gene/Insert name: nAtCas9_D10A+gRNActrl+donor
  Species: Synthetic
  Cloning method: Restriction Enzyme; 5′ cloning site unknown (unknown if destroyed); 3′ cloning site unknown (unknown if destroyed)
  Sequencing primers: 5′ unknown
Terms and licenses: Academic/Nonprofit Terms; Industry Terms: Not Available to Industry
How to cite: pJG370 was a gift from Daniel Voytas (Addgene plasmid # 91187 ; http://n2t.net/addgene:91187 ; RRID:Addgene_91187)
