[The description below was written by a language model from this plasmid's Addgene catalogue record and pLannotate feature annotations shown in this document.]
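Description:
pJG370 is an 18.6 kb binary T-DNA plasmid built on the pTRANS_201 backbone for Agrobacterium-mediated delivery into plants, carrying a bean yellow dwarf virus (BeYDV) geminiviral replicon for gene targeting experiments in tobacco leaves. Outside the T-DNA borders, the backbone has a high-copy ColE1/pUC-type origin with the pBR322 bom region for propagation in E. coli. It also carries the pVS1 oriV with the RepA and StaA genes for replication and stable maintenance in Agrobacterium, and an aphA-3 kanamycin resistance gene for bacterial selection.

Between the nopaline-type left and right borders, two short BeYDV movement-protein fragments bracket the cargo. These most likely mark the repeated viral intergenic regions that delimit the replicon, although they are not annotated as such. An antisense BeYDV Rep/RepA coding region lies inside this unit. In plant cells Rep normally releases and amplifies the sequence between the repeats as a circular replicon, which raises the copy number of the nuclease and the repair template.

The cargo comprises a CaMV 35S promoter driving a Streptococcus pyogenes Cas9, recorded as the D10A nickase form (nAtCas9_D10A), terminated by the Arabidopsis HSP18.2 terminator. This is followed by two gRNA scaffolds; the record does not state their promoter, and the "gRNActrl" label and stated purpose indicate a non-targeting arrangement. The donor appears to consist of a partial GUS fragment and a partial nptII fragment with a NOS terminator, which is consistent with a template for repairing a GUS:nptII-type reporter, although the target locus is not stated. The plasmid serves as the no-gRNA negative control for single-nickase gene targeting within a plant genome engineering toolkit.
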