Features (pLannotate 1.2.2; 22 found; start..end, strand, type, name):
    290..359     -  ncRNA          RNA-OUT: Accession: RF00240 - RNA-OUT
   1629..2423    -  CDS            KanR: aminoglycoside phosphotransferase; aphA-3; confers resistance to kanamycin
   2848..2872    +  misc_feature   LB T-DNA repeat: left border repeat from nopaline C58 T-DNA
   3250..3306    +  CDS            MP_BEYDV (fragment): Protein inferred from homology: Swiss-Prot protein existence level 3. Involved in the viral transport within, and between cells. From Bean yellow dwarf virus (BeYDV).
   3813..4154    +  promoter       CaMV 35S promoter: strong constitutive promoter from cauliflower mosaic virus
   4192..8295    +  CDS            cas9: CAS9_STRP1 - Also known as csn1 From Streptococcus pyogenes serotype M1.
   8339..8587    +  terminator     HSP terminator: efficient transcription terminator from the Arabidopsis thaliana heat shock protein 18.2 gene (Nagaya et al., 2010)
   9076..9151    +  misc_RNA       gRNA scaffold: guide RNA scaffold for the Streptococcus pyogenes CRISPR/Cas9 system
   9511..9586    +  misc_RNA       gRNA scaffold: guide RNA scaffold for the Streptococcus pyogenes CRISPR/Cas9 system
   9612..10949   +  CDS            GUS (fragment): β-glucuronidase; uidA (or gusA) from E. coli
  11069..11861   +  CDS            NeoR/KanR (fragment): aminoglycoside phosphotransferase from Tn5; aph(3')-II (or nptII); confers resistance to neomycin, kanamycin, and G418 (Geneticin®)
  11888..12140   +  terminator     NOS terminator: nopaline synthase terminator and poly(A) signal
  12589..13464   -  CDS            REPA_BEYDV: Experimental evidence at protein level: Swiss-Prot protein existence level 1. Implicated in enhancement of V-sense gene expression. Acts a an inhibitor of C-sense gene transcription. From Bean yellow dwarf virus (BeYDV).
  13759..13815   +  CDS            MP_BEYDV (fragment): Protein inferred from homology: Swiss-Prot protein existence level 3. Involved in the viral transport within, and between cells. From Bean yellow dwarf virus (BeYDV).
  13838..13862   +  misc_feature   RB T-DNA repeat: right border repeat from nopaline C58 T-DNA
  14202..14603   +  CDS            Y4CG_SINFN (fragment): Protein inferred from homology: Swiss-Prot protein existence level 3. From Sinorhizobium fredii (strain NBRC 101917 / NGR234).
  15163..15792   +  CDS            pVS1 StaA: stability protein from the Pseudomonas plasmid pVS1 (Heeb et al., 2000)
  16221..17294   +  CDS            pVS1 RepA: replication protein from the Pseudomonas plasmid pVS1 (Heeb et al., 2000)
  17360..17554   +  rep_origin     pVS1 oriV: origin of replication for the Pseudomonas plasmid pVS1 (Heeb et al., 2000)
  17757..17796   +  CDS            rop (fragment): Rop protein, which maintains plasmids at low copy number; rop
  17898..18038   +  misc_feature   bom: basis of mobility region from pBR322
  18224..204     -  rep_origin     ori (across the origin): high-copy-number ColE1/pMB1/pBR322/pUC origin of replication
>Addgene plasmid #91187 | pJG370 | addgene full sequence | sequence record 182724 | Addgene NGS Result
GTAGGCGGTGCTACAGAGTTCTTGAAGTGGTGGCCTAACTACGGCTACACTAGAAGGACAGTATTTGGTA
TCTGCGCTCTGCTGAAGCCAGTTACCTTCGGAAAAAGAGTTGGTAGCTCTTGATCCGGCAAACAAACCAC
CGCTGGTAGCGGTGGTTTTTTTGTTTGCAAGCAGCAGATTACGCGCAGAAAAAAAGGATCTCAAGAAGAT
CCTTTGATCTTTTCTACGGGGTCTGACGCTCAGTGCTGATGAATCCCCTAATGATTTTTATCAAAATCAT
TAAGTTAAGGTAGATACACATCTTGTCATATGATCAAATGGTTTCGCCAAAAATCAATAATCAGACAACA
AAATGTGCGAACTCGATATTTTACACGACTCTCTTTACCAATTCTGCCCCGAATTACACTTAAAACGACT
CAACAGCTTAACGTTGGCTTGCCACGCCTTACTTGACTGTAAAACTCTCACTCTTACCGAACTTGGCCGT
AACCTGCCAACCAAAGCGAGAACAAAACATAACATCAAACGAATCGACCGATTGTTAGGTAATCGTCACC
TCCACAAAGAGCGACTCGCTGTATACCGTTGGCATGCTAGCTTTATCTGTTCGGGCAATACGATGCCCAT
TGTACTTGTTGACTGGTCTGATATCCGTGAGCAAAAACGGCTTATGGTATTGCGAGCTTCAGTCGCACTA
CACGGTCGTTCTGTTACTCTTTATGAGAAAGCGTTCCCGCTTTCAGAGCAATGTTCAAAGAAAGCTCATG
ACCAATTTCTAGCCGACCTTGCGAGCATTCTACCGAGTAACACCACACCGCTCATTGTCAGTGATGCTGG
CTTTAAAGTGCCATGGTATAAATCCGTTGAGAAGCTGGGTTGGTACTGGTTAAGTCGAGTAAGAGGAAAA
GTACAATATGCAGACCTAGGAGCGGAAAACTGGAAACCTATCAGCAACTTACATGATATGTCATCTAGTC
ACTCAAAGACTTTAGGCTATAAGAGGCTGACTAAAAGCAATCCAATCTCATGCCAAATTCTATTGTATAA
ATCTCGCTCTAAAGGCCGAAAAAATCAGCGCTCGACACGGACTCATTGTCACCACCCGTCACCTAAAATC
TACTCAGCGTCGGCAAAGGAGCCATGGATTCTAGCAACTAACTTACCTGTTGAAATTCGAACACCCAAAC
AACTTGTTAATATCTATTCGAAGCGAATGCAGATTGAAGAAACCTTCCGAGACTTGAAAAGTCCTGCCTA
CGGACTAGGCCTACGCCATAGCCGAACGAGCAGCTCAGAGCGTTTTGATATCATGCTGCTAATCGCCCTG
ATGCTTCAACTAACATGTTGGCTTGCGGGCGTTCATGCTCAGAAACAAGGTTGGGACAAGCACTTCCAGG
CTAACACAGTCAGAAATCGAAACGTACTCTCAACAGTTCGCTTAGGCATGGAAGTTTTGCGGCATTCTGG
CTACACAATAACAAGGGAAGACTTACTCGTGGCTGCAACCCTACTAGCTCAAAATTTATTCACACATGGT
TACGCTTTGGGGAAATTATGAGGGGATCTCTCAGCGCTCAGTGGAACGAAAACTCACGTTAAGGGATTTT
GGTCATGCATTCTAGGTACTAAAACAATTCATCCAGTAAAATATAATATTTTATTTTCTCCCAATCAGGC
TTGATCCCCAGTAAGTCAAAAAATAGCTCGACATACTGTTCTTCCCCGATATCCTCCCTGATCGACCGGA
CGCAGAAGGCAATGTCATACCACTTGTCCGCCCTGCCGCTTCTCCCAAGATCAATAAAGCCACTTACTTT
GCCATCTTTCACAAAGATGTTGCTGTCTCCCAGGTCGCCGTGGGAAAAGACAAGTTCCTCTTCGGGCTTT
TCCGTCTTTAAAAAATCATACAGCTCGCGCGGATCTTTAAATGGAGTGTCTTCTTCCCAGTTTTCGCAAT
CCACATCGGCCAGATCGTTATTCAGTAAGTAATCCAATTCGGCTAAGCGGCTGTCTAAGCTATTCGTATA
GGGACAATCCGATATGTCGATGGAGTGAAAGAGCCTGATGCACTCCGCATACAGCTCGATAATCTTTTCA
GGGCTTTGTTCATCTTCATACTCTTCCGAGCAAAGGACGCCATCGGCCTCACTCATGAGCAGATTGCTCC
AGCCATCATGCCGTTCAAAGTGCAGGACCTTTGGAACAGGCAGCTTTCCTTCCAGCCATAGCATCATGTC
CTTTTCCCGTTCCACATCATAGGTGGTCCCTTTATACCGGCTGTCCGTCATTTTTAAATATAGGTTTTCA
TTTTCTCCCACCAGCTTATATACCTTAGCAGGAGACATTCCTTCCGTATCTTTTACGCAGCGGTATTTTT
CGATCAGTTTTTTCAATTCCGGTGATATTCTCATTTTAGCCATTTATTATTTCCTTCCTCTTTTCTACAG
TATTTAAAGATACCCCAAGAAGCTAATTATAACAAGACGAACTCCAATTCACTGTTCCTTGCATTCTAAA
ACCTTAAATACCAGAAAACAGCTTTTTCAAAGTTGTTTTCAAAGTTGGCGTATAACATAGTATCGACGGA
GCCGATTTTGAAACCGCGGTGATCACAGGCAGCAACGCTCTGTCATCGTTACAATCAACATGCTACCCTC
CGCGAGATCATCCGTGTTTCAAACCCGGCAGCTTAGTTGCCGTTCTTCCGAATAGCATCGGTAACATGAG
CAAAGTCTGCCGCCTTACAACGGCTCTCCCGCTGACGCCGTCCCGGACTGATGGGCTGCCTGTATCGAGT
GGTGATTTTGTGCCGAGCTGCCGGTCGGGGAGCTGTTGGCTGGCTGGTGGCAGGATATATTGTGGTGTAA
ACAAATTGACGCTTAGACAACTTAATAACACATTGCGGACGTTTTTAATGTAGAGCTCAAAGTTTAACGC
GTTAGCAGAAGGCATGTTGTTGTGACTCCGAGGGGTTGCCTCAAACTCTATCTTATAACCGGCGTGGAGG
CATGGAGGCAGGGGTATTTTGGTCATTTTAATAGATAGTGGAAAATGACGTGGAATTTACTTAAAGACGA
AGTCTTTGCGACAAGGGGGGGCCCACGCCGAATTTAATATTACCGGCGTGGCCCCCCCTTATCGCGAGTG
CTTTAGCACGAGCGGTCCAGATTTAAAGTAGAAAATTTCCCGCCCACTAGGGTTAAAGGTGTTCACACTA
TAAAAGCATATACGATGTGATGGTATTTGATGGAGCGTATATTGTATCAGGTATTTCCGTTGGATACGAA
TTATTCGTACGACCCTCGGTACCGATCGGCGCGCCAGATTTGCCTTTTCAATTTCAGAAAGAATGCTAAC
CCACAGATGGTTAGAGAGGCTTACGCAGCAGGTATCATCAAGACGATCTACCCGAGCAATAATCTCCAGG
AAATCAAATACCTTCCCAAGAAGGTTAAAGATGCAGTCAAAAGATTCAGGACTAACTGCATCAAGAACAC
AGAGAAAGATATATTTCTCAAGATCAGAAGTACTATTCCAGTATGGACGATTCAAGGCTTGCTTCACAAA
CCAAGGCAAGTAATAGAGATTGGAGTCTCTAAAAAGGTAGTTCCCACTGAATCAAAGGCCATGGAGTCAA
AGATTCAAATAGAGGACCTAACAGAACTCGCCGTAAAGACTGGCGAACAGTTCATACAGAGTCTCTTACG
ACTCAATGACAAGAAGAAAATCTTCGTCAACATGGTGGAGCACGACACACTTGTCTACTCCAAAAATATC
AAAGATACAGTCTCAGAAGACCAAAGGGCAATTGAGACTTTTCAACAAAGGGTAATATCCGGAAACCTCC
TCGGATTCCATTGCCCAGCTATCTGTCACTTTATTGTGAAGATAGTGGAAAAGGAAGGTGGCTCCTACAA
ATGCCATCATTGCGATAAAGGAAAGGCCATCGTTGAAGATGCCTCTGCCGACAGTGGTCCCAAAGATGGA
CCCCCACCCACGAGGAGCATCGTGGAAAAAGAAGACGTTCCAACCACGTCTTCAAAGCAAGTGGATTGAT
GTGATATCTCCACTGACGTAAGGGATGACGCACAATCCCACTATCCTTCGCAAGACCCTTCCTCTATATA
AGGAAGTTCATTTCATTTGGAGAGAACACGGGGGACTCCTGCAGGTAGATCGCTCGTCGACATGGATAAG
AAGTACTCTATCGGACTCGCTATCGGAACTAACTCTGTGGGATGGGCTGTGATCACCGATGAGTACAAGG
TGCCATCTAAGAAGTTCAAGGTTCTCGGAAACACCGATAGGCACTCTATCAAGAAAAACCTTATCGGTGC
TCTCCTCTTCGATTCTGGTGAAACTGCTGAGGCTACCAGACTCAAGAGAACCGCTAGAAGAAGGTACACC
AGAAGAAAGAACAGGATCTGCTACCTCCAAGAGATCTTCTCTAACGAGATGGCTAAAGTGGATGATTCAT
TCTTCCACAGGCTCGAAGAGTCATTCCTCGTGGAAGAAGATAAGAAGCACGAGAGGCACCCTATCTTCGG
AAACATCGTTGATGAGGTGGCATACCACGAGAAGTACCCTACTATCTACCACCTCAGAAAGAAGCTCGTT
GATTCTACTGATAAGGCTGATCTCAGGCTCATCTACCTCGCTCTCGCTCACATGATCAAGTTCAGAGGAC
ACTTCCTCATCGAGGGTGATCTCAACCCTGATAACTCTGATGTGGATAAGTTGTTCATCCAGCTCGTGCA
GACCTACAACCAGCTTTTCGAAGAGAACCCTATCAACGCTTCAGGTGTGGATGCTAAGGCTATCCTCTCT
GCTAGGCTCTCTAAGTCAAGAAGGCTTGAGAACCTCATTGCTCAGCTCCCTGGTGAGAAGAAGAACGGAC
TTTTCGGAAACTTGATCGCTCTCTCTCTCGGACTCACCCCTAACTTCAAGTCTAACTTCGATCTCGCTGA
GGATGCAAAGCTCCAGCTCTCAAAGGATACCTACGATGATGATCTCGATAACCTCCTCGCTCAGATCGGA
GATCAGTACGCTGATTTGTTCCTCGCTGCTAAGAACCTCTCTGATGCTATCCTCCTCAGTGATATCCTCA
GAGTGAACACCGAGATCACCAAGGCTCCACTCTCAGCTTCTATGATCAAGAGATACGATGAGCACCACCA
GGATCTCACACTTCTCAAGGCTCTTGTTAGACAGCAGCTCCCAGAGAAGTACAAAGAGATTTTCTTCGAT
CAGTCTAAGAACGGATACGCTGGTTACATCGATGGTGGTGCATCTCAAGAAGAGTTCTACAAGTTCATCA
AGCCTATCCTCGAGAAGATGGATGGAACCGAGGAACTCCTCGTGAAGCTCAATAGAGAGGATCTTCTCAG
AAAGCAGAGGACCTTCGATAACGGATCTATCCCTCATCAGATCCACCTCGGAGAGTTGCACGCTATCCTT
AGAAGGCAAGAGGATTTCTACCCATTCCTCAAGGATAACAGGGAAAAGATTGAGAAGATTCTCACCTTCA
GAATCCCTTACTACGTGGGACCTCTCGCTAGAGGAAACTCAAGATTCGCTTGGATGACCAGAAAGTCTGA
GGAAACCATCACCCCTTGGAACTTCGAAGAGGTGGTGGATAAGGGTGCTAGTGCTCAGTCTTTCATCGAG
AGGATGACCAACTTCGATAAGAACCTTCCAAACGAGAAGGTGCTCCCTAAGCACTCTTTGCTCTACGAGT
ACTTCACCGTGTACAACGAGTTGACCAAGGTTAAGTACGTGACCGAGGGAATGAGGAAGCCTGCTTTTTT
GTCAGGTGAGCAAAAGAAGGCTATCGTTGATCTCTTGTTCAAGACCAACAGAAAGGTGACCGTGAAGCAG
CTCAAAGAGGATTACTTCAAGAAAATCGAGTGCTTCGATTCAGTTGAGATTTCTGGTGTTGAGGATAGGT
TCAACGCATCTCTCGGAACCTACCACGATCTCCTCAAGATCATTAAGGATAAGGATTTCTTGGATAACGA
GGAAAACGAGGATATCTTGGAGGATATCGTTCTTACCCTCACCCTCTTTGAAGATAGAGAGATGATTGAA
GAAAGGCTCAAGACCTACGCTCATCTCTTCGATGATAAGGTGATGAAGCAGTTGAAGAGAAGAAGATACA
CTGGTTGGGGAAGGCTCTCAAGAAAGCTCATTAACGGAATCAGGGATAAGCAGTCTGGAAAGACAATCCT
TGATTTCCTCAAGTCTGATGGATTCGCTAACAGAAACTTCATGCAGCTCATCCACGATGATTCTCTCACC
TTTAAAGAGGATATCCAGAAGGCTCAGGTTTCAGGACAGGGTGATAGTCTCCATGAGCATATCGCTAACC
TCGCTGGATCTCCTGCAATCAAGAAGGGAATCCTCCAGACTGTGAAGGTTGTGGATGAGTTGGTGAAGGT
GATGGGAAGGCATAAGCCTGAGAACATCGTGATCGAAATGGCTAGAGAGAACCAGACCACTCAGAAGGGA
CAGAAGAACTCTAGGGAAAGGATGAAGAGGATCGAGGAAGGTATCAAAGAGCTTGGATCTCAGATCCTCA
AAGAGCACCCTGTTGAGAACACTCAGCTCCAGAATGAGAAGCTCTACCTCTACTACCTCCAGAACGGAAG
GGATATGTATGTGGATCAAGAGTTGGATATCAACAGGCTCTCTGATTACGATGTTGATCATATCGTGCCA
CAGTCATTCTTGAAGGATGATTCTATCGATAACAAGGTGCTCACCAGGTCTGATAAGAACAGGGGTAAGA
GTGATAACGTGCCAAGTGAAGAGGTTGTGAAGAAAATGAAGAACTATTGGAGGCAGCTCCTCAACGCTAA
GCTCATCACTCAGAGAAAGTTCGATAACTTGACTAAGGCTGAGAGGGGAGGACTCTCTGAATTGGATAAG
GCAGGATTCATCAAGAGGCAGCTTGTGGAAACCAGGCAGATCACTAAGCACGTTGCACAGATCCTCGATT
CTAGGATGAACACCAAGTACGATGAGAACGATAAGTTGATCAGGGAAGTGAAGGTTATCACCCTCAAGTC
AAAGCTCGTGTCTGATTTCAGAAAGGATTTCCAATTCTACAAGGTGAGGGAAATCAACAACTACCACCAC
GCTCACGATGCTTACCTTAACGCTGTTGTTGGAACCGCTCTCATCAAGAAGTATCCTAAGCTCGAGTCAG
AGTTCGTGTACGGTGATTACAAGGTGTACGATGTGAGGAAGATGATCGCTAAGTCTGAGCAAGAGATCGG
AAAGGCTACCGCTAAGTATTTCTTCTACTCTAACATCATGAATTTCTTCAAGACCGAGATTACCCTCGCT
AACGGTGAGATCAGAAAGAGGCCACTCATCGAGACAAACGGTGAAACAGGTGAGATCGTGTGGGATAAGG
GAAGGGATTTCGCTACCGTTAGAAAGGTGCTCTCTATGCCACAGGTGAACATCGTTAAGAAAACCGAGGT
GCAGACCGGTGGATTCTCTAAAGAGTCTATCCTCCCTAAGAGGAACTCTGATAAGCTCATTGCTAGGAAG
AAGGATTGGGACCCTAAGAAATACGGTGGTTTCGATTCTCCTACCGTGGCTTACTCTGTTCTCGTTGTGG
CTAAGGTTGAGAAGGGAAAGAGTAAGAAGCTCAAGTCTGTTAAGGAACTTCTCGGAATCACTATCATGGA
AAGGTCATCTTTCGAGAAGAACCCAATCGATTTCCTCGAGGCTAAGGGATACAAAGAGGTTAAGAAGGAT
CTCATCATCAAGCTCCCAAAGTACTCACTCTTCGAACTCGAGAACGGTAGAAAGAGGATGCTCGCTTCTG
CTGGTGAGCTTCAAAAGGGAAACGAGCTTGCTCTCCCATCTAAGTACGTTAACTTTCTTTACCTCGCTTC
TCACTACGAGAAGTTGAAGGGATCTCCAGAAGATAACGAGCAGAAGCAACTTTTCGTTGAGCAGCACAAG
CACTACTTGGATGAGATCATCGAGCAGATCTCTGAGTTCTCTAAAAGGGTGATCCTCGCTGATGCAAACC
TCGATAAGGTGTTGTCTGCTTACAACAAGCACAGAGATAAGCCTATCAGGGAACAGGCAGAGAACATCAT
CCATCTCTTCACCCTTACCAACCTCGGTGCTCCTGCTGCTTTCAAGTACTTCGATACAACCATCGATAGG
AAGAGATACACCTCTACCAAAGAAGTGCTCGATGCTACCCTCATCCATCAGTCTATCACTGGACTCTACG
AGACTAGGATCGATCTCTCACAGCTCGGTGGTGATTCAAGGGCTGATCCTAAGAAGAAGAGGAAGGTTTG
ACTCGAGATATGAAGATGAAGATGAAATATTTGGTGTGTCAAATAAAAAGCTTGTGTGCTTAAGTTTGTG
TTTTTTTCTTGGCTTGTTGTGTTATGAATTTGTGGCTTTTTCTAATATTAAATGAATGTAAGATCACATT
ATAATGAATAAACAAATGTTTCTATAATCCATTGTGAATGTTTTGTTGGATCTCTTCTGCAGCATATAAC
TACTGTATGTGCTATGGTATGGACTATGGAATATGATTAAAGATAAGGAGCTCCGGTGACGGACCCATGG
CTTCGTTGAACAACGGAAACTCGACTTGCCTTCCGCACAATACATCATTTCTTCTTAGCTTTTTTTCTTC
TTCTTCGTTCATACAGTTTTTTTTTGTTTATCAGCTTACATTTTCTTGAACCGTAGCTTTCGTTTTCTTC
TTTTTAACTTTCCATTCGGAGTTTTTGTATCTTGTTTCATAGTTTGTCCCAGGATTAGAATGATTAGGCA
TCGAACCTTCAAGAATTTGATTGAATAAAACATCTTCATTCTTAAGATATGAAGATAATCTTCAAAAGGC
CCCTGGGAATCTGAAAGAAGAGAAGCAGGCCCATTTATATGGGAAAGAACAATAGTATTTCTTATATAGG
CCCATTTAAGTTGAAAACAATCTTCAAAAGTCCCACATCGCTTAGATAAGAAAACGAAGCTGAGTTTATA
TACAGCTAGAGTCGAAGTAGTGATTGAGAGCCTTATAGGAGGAAAGTTTTAGAGCTAGAAATAGCAAGTT
AAAATAAGGCTAGTCCGTTATCAACTTGAAAAAGTGGCACCGAGTCGGTGCTTTTTTTCCCGGCGCCATG
GATGTTGTTGTTACCAGAAAGTAAATAAATGTTCAATCTCTGATGTTCTCAAGTAAGTGAGTTTTATTGG
GAATAATATTAACTTATGTTCTTCTTGCATTTGATTTCTTTGCCGCTCTCTTCTTCTATCTTAAATCTGT
GTATACTATTTCACTATTGGGCTTTTTATTAGTCTATAATGGGACTCAAAATAAGGCTTTGGCCCACATC
AAAAAGATAAGTCACAAATCAAAACTAAATTCAGAGTCTTTTCTCCCACATCGGTCACTGTACTCATTTT
GTGTTTGTTTATATATTACACGAACCGATCTTTGGTACGGAGACGGAGTCGATTCGTCTCGTTTTAGAGC
TAGAAATAGCAAGTTAAAATAAGGCTAGTCCGTTATCAACTTGAAAAAGTGGCACCGAGTCGGTGCTTTT
TTTCGCGCGTAGTCCTCGGTACAGTCTTACTTCCATGATTTCTTTAACTATGCCGGAATCCATCGCAGCG
TAATGCTCTACACCACGCCGAACACCTGGGTGGACGATATCACCGTGGTGACGCATGTCGCGCAAGACTG
TAACCACGCGTCTGTTGACTGGCAGGTGGTGGCCAATGGTGATGTCAGCGTTGAACTGCGTGATGCGGAT
CAACAGGTGGTTGCAACTGGACAAGGCACTAGCGGGACTTTGCAAGTGGTGAATCCGCACCTCTGGCAAC
CGGGTGAAGGTTATCTCTATGAACTGTGCGTCACAGCCAAAAGCCAGACAGAGTGTGATATCTACCCGCT
TCGCGTCGGCATCCGGTCAGTGGCAGTGAAGGGCGAACAGTTCCTGATTAACCACAAACCGTTCTACTTT
ACTGGCTTTGGTCGTCATGAAGATGCGGACTTGCGTGGCAAAGGATTCGATAACGTGCTGATGGTGCACG
ACCACGCATTAATGGACTGGATTGGGGCCAACTCCTACCGTACCTCGCATTACCCTTACGCTGAAGAGAT
GCTCGACTGGGCAGATGAACATGGCATCGTGGTGATTGATGAAACTGCTGCTGTCGGCTTTAACCTCTCT
TTAGGCATTGGTTTCGAAGCGGGCAACAAGCCGAAAGAACTGTACAGCGAAGAGGCAGTCAACGGGGAAA
CTCAGCAAGCGCACTTACAGGCGATTAAAGAGCTGATAGCGCGTGACAAAAACCACCCAAGCGTGGTGAT
GTGGAGTATTGCCAACGAACCGGATACCCGTCCGCAAGGTGCACGGGAATATTTCGCGCCACTGGCGGAA
GCAACGCGTAAACTCGACCCGACGCGTCCGATCACCTGCGTCAATGTAATGTTCTGCGACGCTCACACCG
ATACCATCAGCGATCTCTTTGATGTGCTGTGCCTGAACCGTTATTACGGATGGTATGTCCAAAGCGGCGA
TTTGGAAACGGCAGAGAAGGTACTGGAAAAAGAACTTCTGGCCTGGCAGGAGAAACTGCATCAGCCGATT
ATCATCACCGAATACGGCGTGGATACGTTAGCCGGGCTGCACTCAATGTACACCGACATGTGGAGTGAAG
AGTATCAGTGTGCATGGCTGGATATGTATCACCGCGTCTTTGATCGCGTCAGCGCCGTCGTCGGTGAACA
GGTATGGAATTTCGCCGATTTTGCGACCTCGCAAGGCATATTGCGCGTTGGCGGTAACAAGAAAGGGATC
TTCACTCGCGACCGCAAACCGAAGTCGGCGGCTTTTCTGCTGCAAAAACGCTGGACTGGCATGAACTTCG
GTGAAAAACCGCAGCAGGGAGGCAAACAACGCAGGGAGGCAAACAATGATATCACAACTCTCCTGACGCG
TCATCGTCGGCTACAGCCTCGGGAATTGCTACCTAGCTCGAGCAAGATCCAAGGAGATATAACAATGGCT
TCCTCCTGGATTGAACAAGATGGATTGCACGCAGGTTCTCCGGCCGCTTGGGTGGAGAGGCTATTCGGCT
ATGACTGGGCACAACAGACAATCGGCTGCTCTGATGCCGCCGTGTTCCGGCTGTCAGCGCAGGGTAGACC
GGTTCTTTTTGTCAAGACCGACCTGTCCGGTGCCCTGAATGAACTGCAAGACGAGGCAGCGCGGCTATCG
TGGCTGGCCACGACGGGCGTACCTTGCGCTGCTGTGCTCGACGTTGTCACTGAAGCGGGAAGGGACTGGC
TGCTATTGGGCGAAGTGCCGGGGCAGGATCTCCTGTCATCTCACCTTGCTCCTGCCGAGAAAGTATCCAT
CATGGCTGATGCAATGCGGCGGCTGCATACGCTTGATCCGGCTACCTGCCCATTCGACCACCAAGCGAAA
CATCGCATCGAGCGAGCACGTACTCGGATGGAAGCCGGTCTTGTCGATCAGGATGATCTGGACGAAGAGC
ATCAGGGGCTCGCGCCAGCCGAACTGTTCGCCAGGCTCAAGGCGAGAATGCCCGACGGCGAGGATCTCGT
CGTGACCCATGGCGATGCCTGCTTGCCGAATATCATGGTGGAAAATGGCCGCTTTTCTGGATTCATCGAC
TGTGGCCGGCTGGGTGTGGCGGACCGCTATCAGGACATAGCGTTGGCTACCCGTGATATTGCTGAAGAGC
TTGGCGGCGAATGGGCTGACCGCTTCCTCGTGCTTTACGGTATCGCCGCTCCCGATTCGCAGCGCATCGC
CTTCTATCGCCTTCTTGACGAGTTCTTCTGATAACCGCGGAGAGCTCGAATTTCCCCGATCGTTCAAACA
TTTGGCAATAAAGTTTCTTAAGATTGAATCCTGTTGCCGGTCTTGCGATGATTATCATATAATTTCTGTT
GAATTACGTTAAGCATGTAATAATTAACATGTAATGCATGACGTTATTTATGAGATGGGTTTTTATGATT
AGAGTCCCGCAATTATACATTTAATACGCGATAGAAAACAAAATATAGCGCGCAAACTAGGATAAATTAT
CGCGCGCGGTGTCATCTATGTTACTAGATCGGAGTGTACTTCAAGTCACACCGGCGAGTGTTTGATCGCC
GGCGGTACCGAGTGTACTTCAAGTCAGTGGGAAATCAATAAAATGATTATTTTATGAATATATTTCATTG
TGCAAGTAGATAGAAATTACATATGTTACATAACACACGAAATAAACAAAAAAAGACAATCCAAAAACAA
ACACCCCAAAAAAAATAATCACTTTAGATAAACTCGTATGAGGAGAGGCACGTTCAGTGACTCGACGATT
CCCGAGCAAAAAAAGTCTCCCCGTCACACATGTAGTGGGTGACGCAATTATCTTTAAAGTAATCCTTCTG
TTGACTTGTCATTGATAACATCCAGTCTTCGTCAGGATTGCAAAGAATTATAGAAGGGATCCCACCTTTT
ATTTTCTTCTTTTTTCCATATTTAGGGTTGACAGTGAAATCAGACTGGCAACCTATTAATTGCTTCCACA
ATGGGACGAACTTGAAGGGGATGTCGTCGATGATATTATAGGTGGCGTGTTCATCGTAGTTGGTGAAATC
GATGGTACCGTTCCAATAGTTGTGTCGTCCGAGACTTCTAGCCCAGGTGGTCTTTCCGGTACGAGTTGGT
CCGCAGATGTAGAGGCTGGGGTGTCGGATTCCATTCCTTCCATTGTCCTTGTTAAATCGGCCATCCATTC
AAGGTCAGATTGAGCTTGTTGGTATGAGACAGGATGTATGTAAGTATAAGCGTCTATGCTTACATGGTAT
AGATGGGTTTCCCTCCAGGAGTGTAGATCTTCGTGGCAGCGAAGATCTGATTCTGTGAAGGGCGACACAT
ACGGTTCAGGTTGTGGAGGGAATAATTTGTTGGCTGAATATTCCAGCCATTGAAGCTTTGTTGCCCATTC
ATGAGGGAATTCTTCCTTGATCATGTCAAGATATTCCTCCTTAGACGTTGCAGTCTGGATAATAGTTCTC
CATCGTGCGTCAGATTTGCGAGGAGAAACCTTATGATCTCGGAAATCTCCTCTGGTTTTAATATCTCCGT
CCTTTGATATGTAATCAAGGACTTGTTTAGAGTTTCTAGCTGGCTGGATATTAGGGTGATTTCCTTCAAA
ATCGAAAAAAGAAGGATCCCTAATACAAGGTTTTTTATCAAGCTGGAGAAGAGCATGATAGTGGGTAGTG
CCATCTTGATGAAGCTCAGAAGCAACACCAAGGAAGAAAATAAGAAAAGGTGTGAGTTTCTCCCAGAGAA
ACTGGAATAAATCATCTCTTTGAGATGAGCACTTGGGATAGGTAAGGAAAACATATTTAGATTGGAGTCT
GAAGTTCTTACTAGCAGAAGGCATGTTGTTGTGACTCCGAGGGGTTGCCTCAAACTCTATCTTATAACCG
GCGTGGAGGCATGGAGGCAGGGGTATTTTGGTCATTTTAATAGATAGTGGAAAATGACGTGGAATTTACT
TAAAGACGAAGTCTTTGCGACAAGGGGGGGCCCACGCCGAATTTAATATTACCGGCGTGGCCCCCCCTTA
TCGCGAGTGCTTTAGCACGAGCGGTCCAGATTTAAAGTAGAAAATTTCCCGCCCACTAGGGTTAAAGGTG
TTCACACTATAAAAGCATATACGATGTGATGGTATTTGATGGAGCGTATATTGTATCAGGTATTTCCGTT
GGATACGAATTATTCGTACGACCCTCATAGTTTAAACTATCAGTGTTTGACAGGATATATTGGCGGGTAA
ACCTAAGAGAAAAGAGCGTTTATTAGAATAATCGGATATTTAAAAGGGCGTGAAAAGGTTTATCCGTTCG
TCCATTTGTATGTGCATGCCAACCACAGGGTTCCCCTCGGGATCAAAGTACTTTGATCCAACCCCTCCGC
TGCTATAGTGCAGTCGGCTTCTGACGTTCAGTGCAGCCGTCTTCTGAAAACGACATGTCGCACAAGTCCT
AAGTTACGCGACAGGCTGCCGCCCTGCCCTTTTCCTGGCGTTTTCTTGTCGCGTGTTTTAGTCGCATAAA
GTAGAATACTTGCGACTAGAACCGGAGACATTACGCCATGAACAAGAGCGCCGCCGCTGGCCTGCTGGGC
TATGCCCGCGTCAGCACCGACGACCAGGACTTGACCAACCAACGGGCCGAACTGCACGCGGCCGGCTGCA
CCAAGCTGTTTTCCGAGAAGATCACCGGCACCAGGCGCGACCGCCCGGAGCTGGCCAGGATGCTTGACCA
CCTACGCCCTGGCGACGTTGTGACAGTGACCAGGCTAGACCGCCTGGCCCGCAGCACCCGCGACCTACTG
GACATTGCCGAGCGCATCCAGGAGGCCGGCGCGGGCCTGCGTAGCCTGGCAGAGCCGTGGGCCGACACCA
CCACGCCGGCCGGCCGCATGGTGTTGACCGTGTTCGCCGGCATTGCCGAGTTCGAGCGTTCCCTAATCAT
CGACCGCACCCGGAGCGGGCGCGAGGCCGCCAAGGCCCGAGGCGTGAAGTTTGGCCCCCGCCCTACCCTC
ACCCCGGCACAGATCGCGCACGCCCGCGAGCTGATCGACCAGGAAGGCCGCACCGTGAAAGAGGCGGCTG
CACTGCTTGGCGTGCATCGCTCGACCCTGTACCGCGCACTTGAGCGCAGCGAGGAAGTGACGCCCACCGA
GGCCAGGCGGCGCGGTGCCTTCCGTGAGGACGCATTGACCGAGGCCGACGCCCTGGCGGCCGCCGAGAAT
GAACGCCAAGAGGAACAAGCATGAAACCGCACCAGGACGGCCAGGACGAACCGTTTTTCATTACCGAAGA
GATCGAGGCGGAGATGATCGCGGCCGGGTACGTGTTCGAGCCGCCCGCGCACGGCTCAACCGTGCGGCTG
CATGAAATCCTGGCCGGTTTGTCTGATGCCAAGCTGGCGGCCTGGCCGGCCAGCTTGGCCGCTGAAGAAA
CCGAGCGCCGCCGTCTAAAAAGGTGATGTGTATTTGAGTAAAACAGCTTGCGTCATGCGGTCGCTGCGTA
TATGATGCGATGAGTAAATAAACAAATACGCAAGGGGAACGCATGAAGGTTATCGCTGTACTTAACCAGA
AAGGCGGGTCAGGCAAGACGACCATCGCAACCCATCTAGCCCGCGCCCTGCAACTCGCCGGGGCCGATGT
TCTGTTAGTCGATTCCGATCCCCAGGGCAGTGCCCGCGATTGGGCGGCCGTGCGGGAAGATCAACCGCTA
ACCGTTGTCGGCATCGACCGCCCGACGATTGACCGCGACGTGAAGGCCATCGGCCGGCGCGACTTCGTAG
TGATCGACGGAGCGCCCCAGGCGGCGGACTTGGCTGTGTCCGCGATCAAGGCAGCCGACTTCGTGCTGAT
TCCGGTGCAGCCAAGCCCTTACGACATATGGGCCACCGCCGACCTGGTGGAGCTGGTTAAGCAGCGCATT
GAGGTCACGGATGGAAGGCTACAAGCGGCCTTTGTCGTGTCGCGGGCGATCAAAGGCACGCGCATCGGCG
GTGAGGTTGCCGAGGCGCTGGCCGGGTACGAGCTGCCCATTCTTGAGTCCCGTATCACGCAGCGCGTGAG
CTACCCAGGCACTGCCGCCGCCGGCACAACCGTTCTTGAATCAGAACCCGAGGGCGACGCTGCCCGCGAG
GTCCAGGCGCTGGCCGCTGAAATTAAATCAAAACTCATTTGAGTTAATGAGGTAAAGAGAAAATGAGCAA
AAGCACAAACACGCTAAGTGCCGGCCGTCCGAGCGCACGCAGCAGCAAGGCTGCAACGTTGGCCAGCCTG
GCAGACACGCCAGCCATGAAGCGGGTCAACTTTCAGTTGCCGGCGGAGGATCACACCAAGCTGAAGATGT
ACGCGGTACGCCAAGGCAAGACCATTACCGAGCTGCTATCTGAATACATCGCGCAGCTACCAGAGTAAAT
GAGCAAATGAATAAATGAGTAGATGAATTTTAGCGGCTAAAGGAGGCGGCATGGAAAATCAAGAACAACC
AGGCACCGACGCCGTGGAATGCCCCATGTGTGGAGGAACGGGCGGTTGGCCAGGCGTAAGCGGCTGGGTT
GCCTGCCGGCCCTGCAATGGCACTGGAACCCCCAAGCCCGAGGAATCGGCGTGAGCGGTCGCAAACCATC
CGGCCCGGTACAAATCGGCGCGGCGCTGGGTGATGACCTGGTGGAGAAGTTGAAGGCCGCGCAGGCCGCC
CAGCGGCAACGCATCGAGGCAGAAGCACGCCCCGGTGAATCGTGGCAAGCGGCCGCTGATCGAATCCGCA
AAGAATCCCGGCAACCGCCGGCAGCCGGTGCGCCGTCGATTAGGAAGCCGCCCAAGGGCGACGAGCAACC
AGATTTTTTCGTTCCGATGCTCTATGACGTGGGCACCCGCGATAGTCGCAGCATCATGGACGTGGCCGTT
TTCCGTCTGTCGAAGCGTGACCGACGAGCTGGCGAGGTGATCCGCTACGAGCTTCCAGACGGGCACGTAG
AGGTTTCCGCAGGGCCGGCCGGCATGGCCAGTGTGTGGGATTACGACCTGGTACTGATGGCGGTTTCCCA
TCTAACCGAATCCATGAACCGATACCGGGAAGGGAAGGGAGACAAGCCCGGCCGCGTGTTCCGTCCACAC
GTTGCGGACGTACTCAAGTTCTGCCGGCGAGCCGATGGCGGAAAGCAGAAAGACGACCTGGTAGAAACCT
GCATTCGGTTAAACACCACGCACGTTGCCATGCAGCGTACGAAGAAGGCCAAGAACGGCCGCCTGGTGAC
GGTATCCGAGGGTGAAGCCTTGATTAGCCGCTACAAGATCGTAAAGAGCGAAACCGGGCGGCCGGAGTAC
ATCGAGATCGAGCTAGCTGATTGGATGTACCGCGAGATCACAGAAGGCAAGAACCCGGACGTGCTGACGG
TTCACCCCGATTACTTTTTGATCGATCCCGGCATCGGCCGTTTTCTCTACCGCCTGGCACGCCGCGCCGC
AGGCAAGGCAGAAGCCAGATGGTTGTTCAAGACGATCTACGAACGCAGTGGCAGCGCCGGAGAGTTCAAG
AAGTTCTGTTTCACCGTGCGCAAGCTGATCGGGTCAAATGACCTGCCGGAGTACGATTTGAAGGAGGAGG
CGGGGCAGGCTGGCCCGATCCTAGTCATGCGCTACCGCAACCTGATCGAGGGCGAAGCATCCGCCGGTTC
CTAATGTACGGAGCAGATGCTAGGGCAAATTGCCCTAGCAGGGGAAAAAGGTCGAAAAGGCCTCTTTCCT
GTGGATAGCACGTACATTGGGAACCCAAAGCCGTACATTGGGAACCGGAACCCGTACATTGGGAACCCAA
AGCCGTACATTGGGAACCGGTCACACATGTAAGTGACTGATATAAAAGAGAAAAAAGGCGATTTTTCCGC
CTAAAACTCTTTAAAACTTATTAAAACTCTTAAAACCCGCCTGGCCTGTGCATAACTGTCTGGCCAGCGC
ACAGCCGAAGAGCTGCAAAAAGCGCCTACCCTTCGGTCGCTGCGCTCCCTACGCCCCGCCGCTTCGCGTC
GGCCTATCGCGGCCGCTGGCCGCTCAAAAATGGCTGGCCTACGGCCAGGCAATCTACCAGGGCGCGGACA
AGCCGCGCCGTCGCCACTCGACCGCCGGCGCCCACATCAAGGCACCCTGCCTCGCGCGTTTCGGTGATGA
CGGTGAAAACCTCTGACACATGCAGCTCCCGGAAACGGTCACAGCTTGTCTGTAAGCGGATGCCGGGAGC
AGACAAGCCCGTCAGGGCGCGTCAGCGGGTGTTGGCGGGTGTCGGGGCGCAGCCATGACCCAGTCACGTA
GCGATAGCGGAGTGTATACTGGCTTAACTATGCGGCATCAGAGCAGATTGTACTGAGAGTGCACCATATG
CGGTGTGAAATACCGCACAGATGCGTAAGGAGAAAATACCGCATCAGGCGCTCTTCCGCTTCCTCGCTCA
CTGACTCGCTGCGCTCGGTCGTTCGGCTGCGGCGAGCGGTATCAGCTCACTCAAAGGCGGTAATACGGTT
ATCCACAGAATCAGGGGATAACGCAGGAAAGAACATGTGAGCAAAAGGCCAGCAAAAGGCCAGGAACCGT
AAAAAGGCCGCGTTGCTGGCGTTTTTCCATAGGCTCCGCCCCCCTGACGAGCATCACAAAAATCGACGCT
CAAGTCAGAGGTGGCGAAACCCGACAGGACTATAAAGATACCAGGCGTTTCCCCCTGGAAGCTCCCTCGT
GCGCTCTCCTGTTCCGACCCTGCCGCTTACCGGATACCTGTCCGCCTTTCTCCCTTCGGGAAGCGTGGCG
CTTTCTCATAGCTCACGCTGTAGGTATCTCAGTTCGGTGTAGGTCGTTCGCTCCAAGCTGGGCTGTGTGC
ACGAACCCCCCGTTCAGCCCGACCGCTGCGCCTTATCCGGTAACTATCGTCTTGAGTCCAACCCGGTAAG
ACACGACTTATCGCCACTGGCAGCAGCCACTGGTAACAGGATTAGCAGAGCGAGGTAT
